>Addgene plasmid #118452 | pDRF1-GW ymScarletI | depositor full sequence | sequence record 223815 | pDRF1-GW ymScarletI sequence 7668 bps
CAAGCTTCCTGAAACGGAGAAACATAAACAGGCATTGCTGGGATCACCCATACATCACTCTGTTTTGCCT
GACCTTTTCCGGTAATTTGAAAACAAACCCGGTCTCGAAGCGGAGATCCGGCGATAATTACCGCAGAAAT
AAACCCATACACGAGACGTAGAACCAGCCGCACATGGCCGGAGAAACTCCTGCGAGAATTTCGTAAACTC
GCGCGCATTGCATCTGTATTTCCTAATGCGGCACTTCCAGGCCTCGATCGAGACCGTTTATCCATTGCTT
TTTTGTTGTCTTTTTCCCTCGTTCACAGAAAGTCTGAAGAAGCTATAGTAGAACTATGAGCTTTTTTTGT
TTCTGTTTTCCTTTTTTTTTTTTTTACCTCTGTGGAAATTGTTACTCTCACACTCTTTAGTTCGTTTGTT
TGTTTTGTTTATTCCAATTATGACCGGTGACGAAACGTGGTCGATGGTGGGTACCGCTTATGCTCCCCTC
CATTAGTTTCGATTATATAAAAAGGCCAAATATTGTATTATTTTCAAATGTCCTATCATTATCGTCTAAC
ATCTAATTTCTCTTAAATTTTTTCTCTTTCTTTCCTATAACACCAATAGTGAAAATCTTTTTTTCTTCTA
TATCTACAAAAACTTTTTTTTTCTATCAACCTCGTTGATAAATTTTTTCTTTAACAATCGTTAATAATTA
ATTAATTGGAAAATAACCATTTTTTCTCTCTTTTATACACACATTCAAAAGAAAGAAAAAAAATATACCC
CAGCCTCGACTAGTGAATTCGCGGCCATCACAAGTTTGTACAAAAAAGCAGGCTGCTAGCACTAGTAAGC
TTTTAATTAAATGGTTAGTAAAGGTGAAGCTGTTATAAAAGAATTCATGAGGTTTAAAGTTCATATGGAA
GGTTCAATGAATGGTCATGAATTTGAAATTGAAGGTGAAGGTGAAGGTAGACCATATGAAGGTACACAAA
CTGCTAAATTGAAAGTTACTAAAGGTGGTCCATTACCATTTTCTTGGGATATTTTGTCTCCACAATTCAT
GTATGGTTCTAGAGCTTTTATTAAGCATCCAGCTGATATTCCAGATTATTATAAACAATCTTTTCCTGAA
GGTTTTAAATGGGAAAGAGTTATGAATTTCGAAGATGGTGGTGCTGTTACTGTTACTCAAGATACTTCTT
TGGAAGATGGTACTTTAATCTATAAAGTTAAATTGAGAGGTACTAATTTTCCACCAGATGGTCCAGTTAT
GCAAAAGAAAACTATGGGTTGGGAAGCATCTACTGAAAGATTGTATCCAGAAGATGGTGTTTTGAAAGGA
GACATTAAGATGGCTTTGAGATTGAAAGATGGTGGTCGGTACCTGGCCGACTTCAAGACCACCTATAAAG
CTAAAAAACCAGTTCAAATGCCAGGTGCATATAATGTTGATAGAAAGTTAGATATAACGTCGCATAACGA
GGACTATACTGTAGTTGAACAATATGAACGTAGTGAAGGTAGACATAGTACCGGAGGAATGGATGAATTG
TATAAATAAGCGGCCGCACCCAGCTTTCTTGTACAAAGTGGTGTAGTTAATTCATGATGGCCGCTGCAGG
TCGACCTCGAGGGGGGGCCCGGTACCCAATTCGCCCTATAGTGAGTCGTATTACGCGCGGATCCAGCTTT
GGACTTCTTCGCCAGAGGTTTGGTCAAGTCTCCAATCAAGGTTGTCGGCTTGTCTACCTTGCCAGAAATT
TACGAAAAGATGGAAAAGGGTCAAATCGTTGGTAGATACGTTGTTGACACTTCTAAATAAGCGAATTTCT
TATGATTTATGATTTTTATTATTAAATAAGTTATAAAAAAAATAAGTGTATACAAATTTTAAAGTGACTC
TTAGGTTTTAAAACGANAATTCTTATTCTTGAGTAACTCTTTCCTGTAGGTCAGGTTGCTTTCTCAGGTA
TAGCATGAGGTCGCTCTTATTGACCACACCTCTACCGGCATGCCAATTCACTGGCCGTCGTTTTACAACG
TCGTGACTGGGAAAACCCTGGCGTTACCCAACTTAATCGCCTTGCAGCACATCCCCCTTTCGCCAGCTGG
CGTAATAGCGAAGAGGCCCGCACCGATCGCCCTTCCCAACAGTTGCGCAGCCTGAATGGCGAATGGCGCC
TGATGCGGTATTTTCTCCTTACGCATCTGTGCGGTATTTCACACCGCATAATCGGATCGTACTTGTTACC
CATCATTGAATTTTGAACATCCGAACCTGGGAGTTTTCCCTGAAACAGATAGTATATTTGAACCTGTATA
ATAATATATAGTCTAGCGCTTTACGGAAGACAATGTATGTATTTCGGTTCCTGGAGAAACTATTGCATCT
ATTGCATAGGTAATCTTGCACGTCGCATCCCCGGTTCATTTTCTGCGTTTCCATCTTGCACTTCAATAGC
ATATCTTTGTTAACGAAGCATCTGTGCTTCATTTTGTAGAACAAAAATGCAACGCGAGAGCGCTAATTTT
TCAAACAAAGAATCTGAGCTGCATTTTTACAGAACAGAAATGCAACGCGAAAGCGCTATTTTACCAACGA
AGAATCTGTGCTTCATTTTTGTAAAACAAAAATGCAACGCGAGAGCGCTAATTTTTCAAACAAAGAATCT
GAGCTGCATTTTTACAGAACAGAAATGCAACGCGAGAGCGCTATTTTACCAACAAAGAATCTATACTTCT
TTTTTGTTCTACAAAAATGCATCCCGAGAGCGCTATTTTTCTAACAAAGCATCTTAGATTACTTTTTTTC
TCCTTTGTGCGCTCTATAATGCAGTCTCTTGATAACTTTTTGCACTGTAGGTCCGTTAAGGTTAGAAGAA
GGCTACTTTGGTGTCTATTTTCTCTTCCATAAAAAAAGCCTGACTCCACTTCCCGCGTTTACTGATTACT
AGCGAAGCTGCGGGTGCATTTTTTCAAGATAAAGGCATCCCCGATTATATTCTATACCGATGTGGATTGC
GCATACTTTGTGAACAGAAAGTGATAGCGTTGATGATTCTTCATTGGTCAGAAAATTATGAACGGTTTCT
TCTATTTTGTCTCTATATACTACGTATAGGAAATGTTTACATTTTCGTATTGTTTTCGATTCACTCTATG
AATAGTTCTTACTACAATTTTTTTGTCTAAAGAGTAATACTAGAGATAAACATAAAAAATGTAGAGGTCG
AGTTTAGATGCAAGTTCAAGGAGCGAAAGGTGGATGGGTAGGTTATATAGGGATATAGCACAGAGATATA
TAGCAAAGAGATACTTTTGAGCAATGTTTGTGGAAGCGGTATTCGCAATATTTTAGTAGCTCGTTACAGT
CCGGTGCGTTTTTGGTTTTTTGAAAGTGCGTCTTCAGAGCGCTTTTGGTTTTCAAAAGCGCTCTGAAGTT
CCTATACTTTCTAGCTAGAGAATAGGAACTTCGGAATAGGAACTTCAAAGCGTTTCCGAAAACGAGCGCT
TCCGAAAATGCAACGCGAGCTGCGCACATACAGCTCACTGTTCACGTCGCACCTATATCTGCGTGTTGCC
TGTATATATATATACATGAGAAGAACGGCATAGTGCGTGTTTATGCTTAAATGCGTACTTATATGCGTCT
ATTTATGTAGGATGAAAGGTAGTCTAGTACCTCCTGTGATATTATCCCATTCCATGCGGGGTATCGTATG
CTTCCTTCAGCACTACCCTTTAGCTGTTCTATATGCTGCCACTCCTCAATTGGATTAGTCTCATCCTTCA
ATGCTATCATTTCCTTTGATATTGGATCGATCCGATGATAAGCTGTCAAACATGAGAATTGGGTAATAAC
TGATATAATTAAATTGAAGCTCTAATTTGTGAGTTTAGTATACATGCATTTACTTATAATACAGTTTTTT
AGTTTTGCTGGCCGCATCTTCTCAAATATGCTTCCCAGCCTGCTTTTCTGTAACGTTCACCCTCTACCTT
AGCATCCCTTCCCTTTGCAAATAGTCCTCTTCCAACAATAATAATGTCAGATCCTGTAGAGACCACATCA
TCCACGGTTCTATACTGTTGACCCAATGCGTCTCCCTTGTCATCTAAACCCACACCGGGTGTCATAATCA
ACCAATCGTAACCTTCATCTCTTCCACCCATGTCTCTTTGAGCAATAAAGCCGATAACAAAATCTTTGTC
GCTCTTCGCAATGTCAACAGTACCCTTAGTATATTCTCCAGTAGATAGGGAGCCCTTGCATGACAATTCT
GCTAACATCAAAAGGCCTCTAGGTTCCTTTGTTACTTCTTCTGCCGCCTGCTTCAAACCGCTAACAATAC
CTGGGCCCACCACACCGTGTGCATTCGTAATGTCTGCCCATTCTGCTATTCTGTATACACCCGCAGAGTA
CTGCAATTTGACTGTATTACCAATGTCAGCAAATTTTCTGTCTTCGAAGAGTAAAAAATTGTACTTGGCG
GATAATGCCTTTAGCGGCTTAACTGTGCCCTCCATGGAAAAATCAGTCAAGATATCCACATGTGTTTTTA
GTAAACAAATTTTGGGACCTAATGCTTCAACTAACTCCAGTAATTCCTTGGTGGTACGAACATCCAATGA
AGCACACAAGTTTGTTTGCTTTTCGTGCATGATATTAAATAGCTTGGCAGCAACAGGACTAGGATGAGTA
GCAGCACGTTCCTTATATGTAGCTTTCGACATGATTTATCTTCGTTTCCTGCATGTTTTTGTTCTGTGCA
GTTGGGTTAAGAATACTGGGCAATTTCATGTTTCTTCAACACTACATATGCGTATATATACCAATCTAAG
TCTGTGCTCCTTCCTTCGTTCTTCCTTCTGTTCGGAGATTACCGAATCAAAAAAATTTCAAGGAAACCGA
AATCAAAAAAAAGAATAAAAAAAAAATGATGAATTGAAAAGCTAATTCTTGAAGACGAAAGGGCCTCGTG
ATACGCCTATTTTTATAGGTTAATGTCATGATAATAATGGTTTCTTAGACGTCAGGTGGCACTTTTCGGG
GAAATGTGCGCGGAACCCCTATTTGTTTATTTTTCTAAATACATTCAAATATGTATCCGCTCATGAGACA
ATAACCCTGATAAATGCTTCAATAATATTGAAAAAGGAAGAGTATGAGTATTCAACATTTCCGTGTCGCC
CTTATTCCCTTTTTTGCGGCATTTTGCCTTCCTGTTTTTGCTCACCCAGAAACGCTGGTGAAAGTAAAAG
ATGCTGAAGATCAGTTGGGTGCACGAGTGGGTTACATCGAACTGGATCTCAACAGCGGTAAGATCCTTGA
GAGTTTTCGCCCCGAAGAACGTTTTCCAATGATGAGCACTTTTAAAGTTCTGCTATGTGGCGCGGTATTA
TCCCGTATTGACGCCGGGCAAGAGCAACTCGGTCGCCGCATACACTATTCTCAGAATGACTTGGTTGAGT
ACTCACCAGTCACAGAAAAGCATCTTACGGATGGCATGACAGTAAGAGAATTATGCAGTGCTGCCATAAC
CATGAGTGATAACACTGCGGCCAACTTACTTCTGACAACGATCGGAGGACCGAAGGAGCTAACCGCTTTT
TTGCACAACATGGGGGATCATGTAACTCGCCTTGATCGTTGGGAACCGGAGCTGAATGAAGCCATACCAA
ACGACGAGCGTGACACCACGATGCCTGTAGCAATGGCAACAACGTTGCGCAAACTATTAACTGGCGAACT
ACTTACTCTAGCTTCCCGGCAACAATTAATAGACTGGATGGAGGCGGATAAAGTTGCAGGACCACTTCTG
CGCTCGGCCCTTCCGGCTGGCTGGTTTATTGCTGATAAATCTGGAGCCGGTGAGCGTGGGTCTCGCGGTA
TCATTGCAGCACTGGGGCCAGATGGTAAGCCCTCCCGTATCGTAGTTATCTACACGACGGGGAGTCAGGC
AACTATGGATGAACGAAATAGACAGATCGCTGAGATAGGTGCCTCACTGATTAAGCATTGGTAACTGTCA
GACCAAGTTTACTCATATATACTTTAGATTGATTTAAAACTTCATTTTTAATTTAAAAGGATCTAGGTGA
AGATCCTTTTTGATAATCTCATGACCAAAATCCCTTAACGTGAGTTTTCGTTCCACTGAGCGTCAGACCC
CGTAGAAAAGATCAAAGGATCTTCTTGAGATCCTTTTTTTCTGCGCGTAATCTGCTGCTTGCAAACAAAA
AAACCACCGCTACCAGCGGTGGTTTGTTTGCCGGATCAAGAGCTACCAACTCTTTTTCCGAAGGTAACTG
GCTTCAGCAGAGCGCAGATACCAAATACTGTTCTTCTAGTGTAGCCGTAGTTAGGCCACCACTTCAAGAA
CTCTGTAGCACCGCCTACATACCTCGCTCTGCTAATCCTGTTACCAGTGGCTGCTGCCAGTGGCGATAAG
TCGTGTCTTACCGGGTTGGACTCAAGACGATAGTTACCGGATAAGGCGCAGCGGTCGGGCTGAACGGGGG
GTTCGTGCACACAGCCCAGCTTGGAGCGAACGACCTACACCGAACTGAGATACCTACAGCGTGAGCTATG
AGAAAGCGCCACGCTTCCCGAAGGGAGAAAGGCGGACAGGTATCCGGTAAGCGGCAGGGTCGGAACAGGA
GAGCGCACGAGGGAGCTTCCAGGGGGAAACGCCTGGTATCTTTATAGTCCTGTCGGGTTTCGCCACCTCT
GACTTGAGCGTCGATTTTTGTGATGCTCGTCAGGGGGGCGGAGCCTATGGAAAAACGCCAGCAACGCGGC
CTTTTTACGGTTCCTGGCCTTTTGCTGGCCTTTTGCTCACATGTTCTTTCCTGCGTTATCCCCTGATTCT
GTGGATAACCGTATTACCGCCTTTGAGTGAGCTGATACCGCTCGCCGCAGCCGAACGACCGAGCGCAGCG
AGTCAGTGAGCGAGGAAGCGGAAGAGCGCCCAATACGCAAACCGCCTCTCCCCGCGCGTTGGCCGATTCA
TTAATGCAGCTGGCACGACAGGTTTCCCGACTGGAAAGCGGGCAGTGAGCGCAACGCAATTAATGTGAGT
TAGCTCACTCATTAGGCACCCCAGGCTTTACACTTTATGCTTCCGGCTCGTATGTTGTGTGGAATTGTGA
GCGGATAACAATTTCACACAGGAAACAGCTATGACCATGATTACGCCAAGCTTACCGCATCAGGAAATTG
TAAGCGTTAATATTTTGTTAAAATTCGCGTTAAATTTTTGTTAAATCAGCTCATTTTTTAACCAATAGGC
CGAAATCGGCAAAATCCCTTATAAATCAAAAGAATAGACCGAGATAGGGT
[37 nt withheld, positions 7331-7367]
AAAGAACGTGGACTCCAACGTCAAAGG
[49 nt withheld, positions 7395-7443]
T
[91 nt withheld, positions 7445-7535]
G
[124 nt withheld, positions 7537-7660]
CCATTCGC
Features (pLannotate 1.2.2; 25 found; start..end, strand, type, name):
      3..257     -  CDS            BRP1 (fragment): BRP1_YEAST - Protein predicted: Swiss-Prot protein existence level 4. From Saccharomyces cerevisiae (strain ATCC 204508 / S288c) (Baker's yeast).
    359..375     -  promoter       ARG4 promoter (fragment): S. cerevisiae ARG4
    480..563     +  CDS            YG007_YEAST: Protein predicted: Swiss-Prot protein existence level 4. From Saccharomyces cerevisiae (strain ATCC 204508 / S288c) (Baker's yeast).
    800..824     +  protein_bind   attB1: mutant version of attB; recombination site for the Gateway® BP reaction BP Clonase™
    851..1546    +  CDS            mScarlet-I: mScarlet-I is a basic (constitutively fluorescent) red fluorescent protein published in 2016, derived from synthetic construct. It is reported to be a rapidly-maturing monomer with moderate acid sensitivity.
   1558..1582    -  protein_bind   attB2: mutant version of attB; recombination site for the Gateway® BP reaction BP Clonase™
   1610..1636    +  misc_feature   MCS (fragment): pBluescript multiple cloning site
   1645..1663    -  promoter       T7 promoter: promoter for bacteriophage T7 RNA polymerase
   1664..1807    +  CDS            ADH1 (fragment): ADH1_YEAST - Also known as ADC1. Experimental evidence at protein level: Swiss-Prot protein existence level 1. This isozyme preferentially catalyzes the conversion of primary unbranched alcohols to their corresponding aldehydes. Also shows activity toward secondary alcohols. From Saccharomyces cerevisiae (strain ATCC 204508 / S288c) (Baker's yeast).
   1811..1998    +  terminator     ADH1 terminator: S. cerevisiae ADH1; transcription terminator for the S. cerevisiae alcohol dehydrogenase 1 (ADH1) gene
   2006..2163    +  CDS            lacZα (fragment): LacZα fragment of β-galactosidase; lacZ fragment
   2169..2220    -  misc_feature   bom (fragment): basis of mobility region from pBR322
   2225..2308    +  CDS            RAF1 (fragment): RAF_YEAST - Experimental evidence at transcript level: Swiss-Prot protein existence level 2. Antagonizes transcriptional repression of recombinase FLP by REP1-REP2. May play a role in plasmid partitioning. From Saccharomyces cerevisiae (strain ATCC 204508 / S288c) (Baker's yeast).
   2462..3808    -  rep_origin     2μ ori: yeast 2μ plasmid origin of replication
   3813..3829    -  promoter       tet promoter (fragment): E. coli promoter for tetracycline efflux protein gene
   3919..4722    -  CDS            URA3: orotidine-5'-phosphate decarboxylase, required for uracil biosynthesis; S. cerevisiae URA3; yeast auxotrophic marker, counterselectable with 5-fluoroorotic acid (5-FOA)
   4723..4938    -  promoter       URA3 promoter: S. cerevisiae URA3
   5049..5153    +  promoter       AmpR promoter: bla
   5154..6014    +  CDS            AmpR: β-lactamase; bla; confers resistance to ampicillin, carbenicillin, and related antibiotics
   6185..6773    +  rep_origin     ori: high-copy-number ColE1/pMB1/pBR322/pUC origin of replication
   6956..7048    +  CDS            lacI (fragment): lac repressor; lacI; The lac repressor binds to the lac operator to inhibit transcription in E. coli. This inhibition can be relieved by adding lactose or isopropyl-β-D-thiogalactopyranoside (IPTG).
   7061..7082    +  protein_bind   CAP binding site: CAP binding activates transcription in the presence of cAMP. E. coli catabolite activator protein
   7097..7127    +  promoter       lac promoter: promoter for the E. coli lac operon
   7135..7151    +  protein_bind   lac operator: The lac repressor binds to the lac operator to inhibit transcription in E. coli. This inhibition can be relieved by adding lactose or isopropyl-β-D-thiogalactopyranoside (IPTG). lac repressor encoded by lacI
   7232..7660    -  rep_origin     f1 ori (sequence partly withheld): f1 bacteriophage origin of replication; arrow indicates direction of (+) strand synthesis
