>Addgene plasmid #118452 | pDRF1-GW ymScarletI | addgene full sequence | sequence record 236947 | Addgene NGS Result
CAAGCTTCCTGAAACGGAGAAACATAAACAGGCATTGCTGGGATCACCCATACATCACTCTGTTTTGCCT
GACCTTTTCCGGTAATTTGAAAACAAACCCGGTCTCGAAGCGGAGATCCGGCGATAATTACCGCAGAAAT
AAACCCATACACGAGACGTAGAACCAGCCGCACATGGCCGGAGAAACTCCTGCGAGAATTTCGTAAACTC
GCGCGCATTGCATCTGTATTTCCTAATGCGGCACTTCCAGGCCTCGATCGAGACCGTTTATCCATTGCTT
TTTTGTTGTCTTTTTCCCTCGTTCACAGAAAGTCTGAAGAAGCTATAGTAGAACTATGAGCTTTTTTTGT
TTCTGTTTTCCTTTTTTTTTTTTTTACCTCTGTGGAAATTGTTACTCTCACACTCTTTAGTTCGTTTGTT
TGTTTTGTTTATTCCAATTATGACCGGTGACGAAACGTGGTCGATGGTGGGTACCGCTTATGCTCCCCTC
CATTAGTTTCGATTATATAAAAAGGCCAAATATTGTATTATTTTCAAATGTCCTATCATTATCGTCTAAC
ATCTAATTTCTCTTAAATTTTTTCTCTTTCTTTCCTATAACACCAATAGTGAAAATCTTTTTTTCTTCTA
TATCTACAAAAACTTTTTTTTTCTATCAACCTCGTTGATAAATTTTTTCTTTAACAATCGTTAATAATTA
ATTAATTGGAAAATAACCATTTTTTCTCTCTTTTATACACACATTCAAAAGAAAGAAAAAAAATATACCC
CAGCCTCGACTAGTGAATTCGCGGCCATCACAAGTTTGTACAAAAAAGCAGGCTGCTAGCACTAGTAAGC
TTTTAATTAAATGGTTAGTAAAGGTGAAGCTGTTATAAAAGAATTCATGAGGTTTAAAGTTCATATGGAA
GGTTCAATGAATGGTCATGAATTTGAAATTGAAGGTGAAGGTGAAGGTAGACCATATGAAGGTACACAAA
CTGCTAAATTGAAAGTTACTAAAGGTGGTCCATTACCATTTTCTTGGGATATTTTGTCTCCACAATTCAT
GTATGGTTCTAGAGCTTTTATTAAGCATCCAGCTGATATTCCAGATTATTATAAACAATCTTTTCCTGAA
GGTTTTAAATGGGAAAGAGTTATGAATTTCGAAGATGGTGGTGCTGTTACTGTTACTCAAGATACTTCTT
TGGAAGATGGTACTTTAATCTATAAAGTTAAATTGAGAGGTACTAATTTTCCACCAGATGGTCCAGTTAT
GCAAAAGAAAACTATGGGTTGGGAAGCATCTACTGAAAGATTGTATCCAGAAGATGGTGTTTTGAAAGGA
GACATTAAGATGGCTTTGAGATTGAAAGATGGTGGTCGGTACCTGGCCGACTTCAAGACCACCTATAAAG
CTAAAAAACCAGTTCAAATGCCAGGTGCATATAATGTTGATAGAAAGTTAGATATAACGTCGCATAACGA
GGACTATACTGTAGTTGAACAATATGAACGTAGTGAAGGTAGACATAGTACCGGAGGAATGGATGAATTG
TATAAATAAGCGGCCGCACCCAGCTTTCTTGTACAAAGTGGTGTAGTTAATTCATGATGGCCGCTGCAGG
TCGACCTCGAGGGGGGGCCCGGTACCCAATTCGCCCTATAGTGAGTCGTATTACGCGCGGATCCAGCTTT
GGACTTCTTCGCCAGAGGTTTGGTCAAGTCTCCAATCAAGGTTGTCGGCTTGTCTACCTTGCCAGAAATT
TACGAAAAGATGGAAAAGGGTCAAATCGTTGGTAGATACGTTGTTGACACTTCTAAATAAGCGAATTTCT
TATGATTTATGATTTTTATTATTAAATAAGTTATAAAAAAAATAAGTGTATACAAATTTTAAAGTGACTC
TTAGGTTTTAAAACGAAAATTCTTATTCTTGAGTAACTCTTTCCTGTAGGTCAGGTTGCTTTCTCAGGTA
TAGCATGAGGTCGCTCTTATTGACCACACCTCTACCGGCATGCCAATTCACTGGCCGTCGTTTTACAACG
TCGTGACTGGGAAAACCCTGGCGTTACCCAACTTAATCGCCTTGCAGCACATCCCCCTTTCGCCAGCTGG
CGTAATAGCGAAGAGGCCCGCACCGATCGCCCTTCCCAACAGTTGCGCAGCCTGAATGGCGAATGGCGCC
TGATGCGGTATTTTCTCCTTACGCATCTGTGCGGTATTTCACACCGCATAATCGGATCGTACTTGTTACC
CATCATTGAATTTTGAACATCCGAACCTGGGAGTTTTCCCTGAAACAGATAGTATATTTGAACCTGTATA
ATAATATATAGTCTAGCGCTTTACGGAAGACAATGTATGTATTTCGGTTCCTGGAGAAACTATTGCATCT
ATTGCATAGGTAATCTTGCACGTCGCATCCCCGGTTCATTTTCTGCGTTTCCATCTTGCACTTCAATAGC
ATATCTTTGTTAACGAAGCATCTGTGCTTCATTTTGTAGAACAAAAATGCAACGCGAGAGCGCTAATTTT
TCAAACAAAGAATCTGAGCTGCATTTTTACAGAACAGAAATGCAACGCGAAAGCGCTATTTTACCAACGA
AGAATCTGTGCTTCATTTTTGTAAAACAAAAATGCAACGCGAGAGCGCTAATTTTTCAAACAAAGAATCT
GAGCTGCATTTTTACAGAACAGAAATGCAACGCGAGAGCGCTATTTTACCAACAAAGAATCTATACTTCT
TTTTTGTTCTACAAAAATGCATCCCGAGAGCGCTATTTTTCTAACAAAGCATCTTAGATTACTTTTTTTC
TCCTTTGTGCGCTCTATAATGCAGTCTCTTGATAACTTTTTGCACTGTAGGTCCGTTAAGGTTAGAAGAA
GGCTACTTTGGTGTCTATTTTCTCTTCCATAAAAAAAGCCTGACTCCACTTCCCGCGTTTACTGATTACT
AGCGAAGCTGCGGGTGCATTTTTTCAAGATAAAGGCATCCCCGATTATATTCTATACCGATGTGGATTGC
GCATACTTTGTGAACAGAAAGTGATAGCGTTGATGATTCTTCATTGGTCAGAAAATTATGAACGGTTTCT
TCTATTTTGTCTCTATATACTACGTATAGGAAATGTTTACATTTTCGTATTGTTTTCGATTCACTCTATG
AATAGTTCTTACTACAATTTTTTTGTCTAAAGAGTAATACTAGAGATAAACATAAAAAATGTAGAGGTCG
AGTTTAGATGCAAGTTCAAGGAGCGAAAGGTGGATGGGTAGGTTATATAGGGATATAGCACAGAGATATA
TAGCAAAGAGATACTTTTGAGCAATGTTTGTGGAAGCGGTATTCGCAATATTTTAGTAGCTCGTTACAGT
CCGGTGCGTTTTTGGTTTTTTGAAAGTGCGTCTTCAGAGCGCTTTTGGTTTTCAAAAGCGCTCTGAAGTT
CCTATACTTTCTAGCTAGAGAATAGGAACTTCGGAATAGGAACTTCAAAGCGTTTCCGAAAACGAGCGCT
TCCGAAAATGCAACGCGAGCTGCGCACATACAGCTCACTGTTCACGTCGCACCTATATCTGCGTGTTGCC
TGTATATATATATACATGAGAAGAACGGCATAGTGCGTGTTTATGCTTAAATGCGTACTTATATGCGTCT
ATTTATGTAGGATGAAAGGTAGTCTAGTACCTCCTGTGATATTATCCCATTCCATGCGGGGTATCGTATG
CTTCCTTCAGCACTACCCTTTAGCTGTTCTATATGCTGCCACTCCTCAATTGGATTAGTCTCATCCTTCA
ATGCTATCATTTCCTTTGATATTGGATCGATCCGATGATAAGCTGTCAAACATGAGAATTGGGTAATAAC
TGATATAATTAAATTGAAGCTCTAATTTGTGAGTTTAGTATACATGCATTTACTTATAATACAGTTTTTT
AGTTTTGCTGGCCGCATCTTCTCAAATATGCTTCCCAGCCTGCTTTTCTGTAACGTTCACCCTCTACCTT
AGCATCCCTTCCCTTTGCAAATAGTCCTCTTCCAACAATAATAATGTCAGATCCTGTAGAGACCACATCA
TCCACGGTTCTATACTGTTGACCCAATGCGTCTCCCTTGTCATCTAAACCCACACCGGGTGTCATAATCA
ACCAATCGTAACCTTCATCTCTTCCACCCATGTCTCTTTGAGCAATAAAGCCGATAACAAAATCTTTGTC
GCTCTTCGCAATGTCAACAGTACCCTTAGTATATTCTCCAGTAGATAGGGAGCCCTTGCATGACAATTCT
GCTAACATCAAAAGGCCTCTAGGTTCCTTTGTTACTTCTTCTGCCGCCTGCTTCAAACCGCTAACAATAC
CTGGGCCCACCACACCGTGTGCATTCGTAATGTCTGCCCATTCTGCTATTCTGTATACACCCGCAGAGTA
CTGCAATTTGACTGTATTACCAATGTCAGCAAATTTTCTGTCTTCGAAGAGTAAAAAATTGTACTTGGCG
GATAATGCCTTTAGCGGCTTAACTGTGCCCTCCATGGAAAAATCAGTCAAGATATCCACATGTGTTTTTA
GTAAACAAATTTTGGGACCTAATGCTTCAACTAACTCCAGTAATTCCTTGGTGGTACGAACATCCAATGA
AGCACACAAGTTTGTTTGCTTTTCGTGCATGATATTAAATAGCTTGGCAGCAACAGGACTAGGATGAGTA
GCAGCACGTTCCTTATATGTAGCTTTCGACATGATTTATCTTCGTTTCCTGCATGTTTTTGTTCTGTGCA
GTTGGGTTAAGAATACTGGGCAATTTCATGTTTCTTCAACACTACATATGCGTATATATACCAATCTAAG
TCTGTGCTCCTTCCTTCGTTCTTCCTTCTGTTCGGAGATTACCGAATCAAAAAAATTTCAAGGAAACCGA
AATCAAAAAAAAGAATAAAAAAAAAATGATGAATTGAAAAGCTAATTCTTGAAGACGAAAGGGCCTCGTG
ATACGCCTATTTTTATAGGTTAATGTCATGATAATAATGGTTTCTTAGACGTCAGGTGGCACTTTTCGGG
GAAATGTGCGCGGAACCCCTATTTGTTTATTTTTCTAAATACATTCAAATATGTATCCGCTCATGAGACA
ATAACCCTGATAAATGCTTCAATAATATTGAAAAAGGAAGAGTATGAGTATTCAACATTTCCGTGTCGCC
CTTATTCCCTTTTTTGCGGCATTTTGCCTTCCTGTTTTTGCTCACCCAGAAACGCTGGTGAAAGTAAAAG
ATGCTGAAGATCAGTTGGGTGCACGAGTGGGTTACATCGAACTGGATCTCAACAGCGGTAAGATCCTTGA
GAGTTTTCGCCCCGAAGAACGTTTTCCAATGATGAGCACTTTTAAAGTTCTGCTATGTGGCGCGGTATTA
TCCCGTATTGACGCCGGGCAAGAGCAACTCGGTCGCCGCATACACTATTCTCAGAATGACTTGGTTGAGT
ACTCACCAGTCACAGAAAAGCATCTTACGGATGGCATGACAGTAAGAGAATTATGCAGTGCTGCCATAAC
CATGAGTGATAACACTGCGGCCAACTTACTTCTGACAACGATCGGAGGACCGAAGGAGCTAACCGCTTTT
TTGCACAACATGGGGGATCATGTAACTCGCCTTGATCGTTGGGAACCGGAGCTGAATGAAGCCATACCAA
ACGACGAGCGTGACACCACGATGCCTGTAGCAATGGCAACAACGTTGCGCAAACTATTAACTGGCGAACT
ACTTACTCTAGCTTCCCGGCAACAATTAATAGACTGGATGGAGGCGGATAAAGTTGCAGGACCACTTCTG
CGCTCGGCCCTTCCGGCTGGCTGGTTTATTGCTGATAAATCTGGAGCCGGTGAGCGTGGGTCTCGCGGTA
TCATTGCAGCACTGGGGCCAGATGGTAAGCCCTCCCGTATCGTAGTTATCTACACGACGGGGAGTCAGGC
AACTATGGATGAACGAAATAGACAGATCGCTGAGATAGGTGCCTCACTGATTAAGCATTGGTAACTGTCA
GACCAAGTTTACTCATATATACTTTAGATTGATTTAAAACTTCATTTTTAATTTAAAAGGATCTAGGTGA
AGATCCTTTTTGATAATCTCATGACCAAAATCCCTTAACGTGAGTTTTCGTTCCACTGAGCGTCAGACCC
CGTAGAAAAGATCAAAGGATCTTCTTGAGATCCTTTTTTTCTGCGCGTAATCTGCTGCTTGCAAACAAAA
AAACCACCGCTACCAGCGGTGGTTTGTTTGCCGGATCAAGAGCTACCAACTCTTTTTCCGAAGGTAACTG
GCTTCAGCAGAGCGCAGATACCAAATACTGTTCTTCTAGTGTAGCCGTAGTTAGGCCACCACTTCAAGAA
CTCTGTAGCACCGCCTACATACCTCGCTCTGCTAATCCTGTTACCAGTGGCTGCTGCCAGTGGCGATAAG
TCGTGTCTTACCGGGTTGGACTCAAGACGATAGTTACCGGATAAGGCGCAGCGGTCGGGCTGAACGGGGG
GTTCGTGCACACAGCCCAGCTTGGAGCGAACGACCTACACCGAACTGAGATACCTACAGCGTGAGCTATG
AGAAAGCGCCACGCTTCCCGAAGGGAGAAAGGCGGACAGGTATCCGGTAAGCGGCAGGGTCGGAACAGGA
GAGCGCACGAGGGAGCTTCCAGGGGGAAACGCCTGGTATCTTTATAGTCCTGTCGGGTTTCGCCACCTCT
GACTTGAGCGTCGATTTTTGTGATGCTCGTCAGGGGGGCGGAGCCTATGGAAAAACGCCAGCAACGCGGC
CTTTTTACGGTTCCTGGCCTTTTGCTGGCCTTTTGCTCACATGTTCTTTCCTGCGTTATCCCCTGATTCT
GTGGATAACCGTATTACCGCCTTTGAGTGAGCTGATACCGCTCGCCGCAGCCGAACGACCGAGCGCAGCG
AGTCAGTGAGCGAGGAAGCGGAAGAGCGCCCAATACGCAAACCGCCTCTCCCCGCGCGTTGGCCGATTCA
TTAATGCAGCTGGCACGACAGGTTTCCCGACTGGAAAGCGGGCAGTGAGCGCAACGCAATTAATGTGAGT
TAGCTCACTCATTAGGCACCCCAGGCTTTACACTTTATGCTTCCGGCTCGTATGTTGTGTGGAATTGTGA
GCGGATAACAATTTCACACAGGAAACAGCTATGACCATGATTACGCCAAGCTTACCGCATCAGGAAATTG
TAAGCGTTAATATTTTGTTAAAATTCGCGTTAAATTTTTGTTAAATCAGCTCATTTTTTAACCAATAGGC
CGAAATCGGCAAAATCCCTTATAAATCAAAAGAATAGACCGAGATAGGGT
[37 nt withheld, positions 7331-7367]
AAAGAACGTGGACTCCAACGTCAAAGG
[49 nt withheld, positions 7395-7443]
T
[91 nt withheld, positions 7445-7535]
G
[124 nt withheld, positions 7537-7660]
CCATTCGC
Features (pLannotate 1.2.2; 25 found; start..end, strand, type, name):
      3..257     -  CDS            BRP1 (fragment): BRP1_YEAST - Protein predicted: Swiss-Prot protein existence level 4. From Saccharomyces cerevisiae (strain ATCC 204508 / S288c) (Baker's yeast).
    359..375     -  promoter       ARG4 promoter (fragment): S. cerevisiae ARG4
    480..563     +  CDS            YG007_YEAST: Protein predicted: Swiss-Prot protein existence level 4. From Saccharomyces cerevisiae (strain ATCC 204508 / S288c) (Baker's yeast).
    800..824     +  protein_bind   attB1: mutant version of attB; recombination site for the Gateway® BP reaction BP Clonase™
    851..1546    +  CDS            mScarlet-I: mScarlet-I is a basic (constitutively fluorescent) red fluorescent protein published in 2016, derived from synthetic construct. It is reported to be a rapidly-maturing monomer with moderate acid sensitivity.
   1558..1582    -  protein_bind   attB2: mutant version of attB; recombination site for the Gateway® BP reaction BP Clonase™
   1610..1636    +  misc_feature   MCS (fragment): pBluescript multiple cloning site
   1645..1663    -  promoter       T7 promoter: promoter for bacteriophage T7 RNA polymerase
   1664..1807    +  CDS            ADH1 (fragment): ADH1_YEAST - Also known as ADC1. Experimental evidence at protein level: Swiss-Prot protein existence level 1. This isozyme preferentially catalyzes the conversion of primary unbranched alcohols to their corresponding aldehydes. Also shows activity toward secondary alcohols. From Saccharomyces cerevisiae (strain ATCC 204508 / S288c) (Baker's yeast).
   1811..1998    +  terminator     ADH1 terminator: S. cerevisiae ADH1; transcription terminator for the S. cerevisiae alcohol dehydrogenase 1 (ADH1) gene
   2006..2163    +  CDS            lacZα (fragment): LacZα fragment of β-galactosidase; lacZ fragment
   2169..2220    -  misc_feature   bom (fragment): basis of mobility region from pBR322
   2225..2308    +  CDS            RAF1 (fragment): RAF_YEAST - Experimental evidence at transcript level: Swiss-Prot protein existence level 2. Antagonizes transcriptional repression of recombinase FLP by REP1-REP2. May play a role in plasmid partitioning. From Saccharomyces cerevisiae (strain ATCC 204508 / S288c) (Baker's yeast).
   2462..3808    -  rep_origin     2μ ori: yeast 2μ plasmid origin of replication
   3813..3829    -  promoter       tet promoter (fragment): E. coli promoter for tetracycline efflux protein gene
   3919..4722    -  CDS            URA3: orotidine-5'-phosphate decarboxylase, required for uracil biosynthesis; S. cerevisiae URA3; yeast auxotrophic marker, counterselectable with 5-fluoroorotic acid (5-FOA)
   4723..4938    -  promoter       URA3 promoter: S. cerevisiae URA3
   5049..5153    +  promoter       AmpR promoter: bla
   5154..6014    +  CDS            AmpR: β-lactamase; bla; confers resistance to ampicillin, carbenicillin, and related antibiotics
   6185..6773    +  rep_origin     ori: high-copy-number ColE1/pMB1/pBR322/pUC origin of replication
   6956..7048    +  CDS            lacI (fragment): lac repressor; lacI; The lac repressor binds to the lac operator to inhibit transcription in E. coli. This inhibition can be relieved by adding lactose or isopropyl-β-D-thiogalactopyranoside (IPTG).
   7061..7082    +  protein_bind   CAP binding site: CAP binding activates transcription in the presence of cAMP. E. coli catabolite activator protein
   7097..7127    +  promoter       lac promoter: promoter for the E. coli lac operon
   7135..7151    +  protein_bind   lac operator: The lac repressor binds to the lac operator to inhibit transcription in E. coli. This inhibition can be relieved by adding lactose or isopropyl-β-D-thiogalactopyranoside (IPTG). lac repressor encoded by lacI
   7232..7660    -  rep_origin     f1 ori (sequence partly withheld): f1 bacteriophage origin of replication; arrow indicates direction of (+) strand synthesis
