[The description below was written by a language model from this plasmid's Addgene catalogue record and pLannotate feature annotations shown in this document.]
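Description:
pDRF1-GW ymScarletI is a 7,668 nt yeast episomal expression plasmid built on the Gateway-compatible pDRF1-GW backbone and designed to overexpress a yeast codon-optimized version of the red fluorescent protein mScarlet-I in budding yeast. It is an E. coli–yeast shuttle vector. In bacteria it replicates from a high-copy ColE1/pUC-type origin and is selected through the AmpR β-lactamase gene. In Saccharomyces cerevisiae the 2μ origin maintains it as a multicopy episome, and the URA3 marker under its own promoter complements uracil auxotrophy and can be counterselected with 5-FOA. An f1 origin and remnants of a lacZα/lac promoter cloning region, along with a T7 promoter and a pBluescript polylinker fragment, are carried over from the parental backbones.

The payload is the synthetic ymScarletI open reading frame, annotated as mScarlet-I, a rapidly maturing monomeric red fluorescent protein. It sits between attB1 and attB2 Gateway recombination sites, although the catalogue entry lists restriction enzyme cloning with unknown sites. Downstream, an ADH1 coding fragment and the ADH1 terminator provide transcription termination. The yeast promoter driving the insert is not named in the catalogue fields or the feature table. The region upstream of attB1 is annotated only with short fragments matching yeast genomic sequences (BRP1, YG007 and a small ARG4 promoter match), which probably reflect the yeast sequence serving as the promoter. No fusion tags or targeting signals are annotated, so the protein is expressed free. The plasmid is associated with work on the in vivo characterisation of fluorescent proteins in budding yeast.
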