Addgene plasmid #118452: pDRF1-GW ymScarletI
Purpose: Overexpression of yeast codon-optimized mScarletI
Depositing lab: Bas Teusink. Depositing organization: Vrije Universiteit Amsterdam. Publication: In vivo characterisation of fluorescent proteins in budding yeast. Botman D, de Groot DH, Schmidt P, Goedhart J, Teusink B. Sci Rep. 2019 Feb 19;9(1):2234. doi: 10.1038/s41598-019-38913-z. PubMed 30783202.
Backbone
  Vector backbone: pDRF1-GW
  Vector type: Yeast Expression
  Selectable markers: URA3
Growth in bacteria
  Bacterial resistance: Ampicillin, 100 μg/mL
  Growth temperature: 37°C
  Growth strain: DH5alpha
  Copy number: High Copy
Gene/Insert
  Gene/Insert name: ymScarletI
  Species: Synthetic
  Cloning method: Restriction Enzyme; 5′ cloning site unknown (unknown if destroyed); 3′ cloning site unknown (unknown if destroyed)
  Sequencing primers: 5′ AACAATCGTTAATAATTAATTAATTGG; 3′ GAGTCACTTTAAAATTTGTATACAC
Terms and licenses: Academic/Nonprofit Terms; Industry Terms: Not Available to Industry
How to cite: pDRF1-GW ymScarletI was a gift from Bas Teusink (Addgene plasmid # 118452 ; http://n2t.net/addgene:118452 ; RRID:Addgene_118452)
